Addgene plasmid #117101: SLAC1-deltaN
Purpose: protein expression in yeast
Depositing lab: Geoffrey Chang. Depositing organization: University of California, San Diego (UCSD).
Backbone
  Vector backbone: pPICZc
  Vector type: Yeast Expression
Growth in bacteria
  Bacterial resistance: Bleocin (Zeocin), 50 μg/mL
  Growth temperature: 37°C
  Growth strain: DH5alpha
  Copy number: High Copy
Gene/Insert
  Gene/Insert name: SLAC1-deltaN
  Species: A. thaliana (mustard weed)
  Promoter: AOX
  Tag / fusion protein: His (C terminal on insert)
  Cloning method: Unknown
  Sequencing primers: 5′ GACTGGTTCCAATTGACAAGC; 3′ GCAAATGGCATTCTGACATCC
Terms and licenses: Academic/Nonprofit Terms; Industry Terms: Not Available to Industry
How to cite: SLAC1-deltaN was a gift from Geoffrey Chang (Addgene plasmid # 117101 ; http://n2t.net/addgene:117101 ; RRID:Addgene_117101)
