[The description below was written by a language model from this plasmid's Addgene catalogue record and pLannotate feature annotations shown in this document.]
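Description:
SLAC1-deltaN is a yeast expression plasmid built on the pPICZc backbone for producing an N-terminally truncated form of the Arabidopsis thaliana SLAC1 protein (a guard-cell anion channel) in the methylotrophic yeast Pichia pastoris (Komagataella phaffii). The 5,141 nt plasmid replicates in E. coli through a high-copy ColE1/pUC-type origin. It carries no yeast replication origin, consistent with the pPICZ design, in which the plasmid is normally integrated into the Pichia genome through homology at the AOX1 sequences. A single Sh ble (BleoR) gene provides Zeocin selection in both hosts. It is preceded by tandem promoters, the S. cerevisiae TEF1 promoter for expression in yeast and the synthetic EM7 promoter for expression in bacteria, and is followed by the CYC1 terminator.

The expression cassette is driven by the methanol-inducible AOX1 promoter and closed by the AOX1 terminator. The annotated SLAC1 coding region is a fragment of the full protein, in keeping with the "deltaN" name, although the record does not state which residues were removed. The catalogue entry lists only a C-terminal His tag, but the feature table also shows an EGFP coding sequence directly downstream of SLAC1. This is followed by two short matches to a composite tag that probably correspond to a TEV protease cleavage site and a 6xHis stretch. The expected product is therefore likely a SLAC1-EGFP-His fusion, though reading-frame continuity cannot be confirmed from the table alone. Such an arrangement is commonly used for membrane proteins, with fluorescence used to monitor expression and behaviour in detergent and the His tag used for affinity purification. The stated purpose is simply protein expression in yeast.
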