Features (pLannotate 1.2.2; 12 found; start..end, strand, type, name):
      1..937     +  promoter       AOX1 promoter: Pichia pastoris AOX1; inducible promoter, regulated by methanol
    940..2070    +  CDS            SLAC1 (fragment): SLAC1_ARATH - Also known as CDI3 From Arabidopsis thaliana (Mouse-ear cress).
   2110..2826    +  CDS            EGFP: EGFP is a basic (constitutively fluorescent) green fluorescent protein published in 1996, derived from Aequorea victoria. It is reported to be a rapidly-maturing weak dimer with moderate acid sensitivity.
   2832..2850    +  CDS            capTEV™ (fragment): composite tag for in vivo biotinylation, TEV protease cleavage, and 6xHis tagging
   2866..2883    +  CDS            capTEV™ (fragment): composite tag for in vivo biotinylation, TEV protease cleavage, and 6xHis tagging
   2894..2959    +  CDS            AOX1 (fragment): ALOX1_KOMPC - Experimental evidence at protein level: Swiss-Prot protein existence level 1. Major isoform of alcohol oxidase, which catalyzes the oxidation of methanol to formaldehyde and hydrogen peroxide, the first step in the methanol utilization pathway of methylotrophic yeasts. From Komagataella phaffii (strain ATCC 76273 / CBS 7435 / CECT 11047 / NRRL Y-11430 / Wegner 21-1) (Yeast) (Pichia pastoris).
   2963..3209    +  terminator     AOX1 terminator: Pichia pastoris AOX1; transcription terminator for AOX1
   3230..3637    +  promoter       TEF1 promoter: S. cerevisiae TEF1; promoter for EF-1α
   3644..3691    +  promoter       EM7 promoter: synthetic bacterial promoter&nbsp
   3710..4084    +  CDS            BleoR: antibiotic-binding protein; Sh ble from Streptoalloteichus hindustanus; confers resistance to bleomycin, phleomycin, and Zeocin™
   4150..4397    +  terminator     CYC1 terminator: S. cerevisiae CYC1; transcription terminator for CYC1
   4472..5060    -  rep_origin     ori: high-copy-number ColE1/pMB1/pBR322/pUC origin of replication
>Addgene plasmid #117101 | SLAC1-deltaN | addgene full sequence | sequence record 224992 | Addgene NGS Result
GATCTAACATCCAAAGACGAAAGGTTGAATGAAACCTTTTTGCCATCCGACATCCACAGGTCCATTCTCA
CACATAAGTGCCAAACGCAACAGGAGGGGATACACTAGCAGCAGACCGTTGCAAACGCAGGACCTCCACT
CCTCTTCTCCTCAACACCCACTTTTGCCATCGAAAAACCAGCCCAGTTATTGGGCTTGATTGGAGCTCGC
TCATTCCAATTCCTTCTATTAGGCTACTAACACCATGACTTTATTAGCCTGTCTATCCTGGCCCCCCTGG
CGAGGTTCATGTTTGTTTATTTCCGAATGCAACAAGCTCCGCATTACACCCGAACATCACTCCAGATGAG
GGCTTTCTGAGTGTGGGGTCAAATAGTTTCATGTTCCCCAAATGGCCCAAAACTGACAGTTTAAACGCTG
TCTTGGAACCTAATATGACAAAAGCGTGATCTCATCCAAGATGAACTAAGTTTGGTTCGTTGAAATGCTA
ACGGCCAGTTGGTCAAAAAGAAACTTCCAAAAGTCGGCATACCGTTTGTCTTGTTTGGTATTGATTGACG
AATGCTCAAAAATAATCTCATTAATGCTTAGCGCAGTCTCTCTATCGCTTCTGAACCCCGGTGCACCTGT
GCCGAAACGCAAATGGGGAAACACCCGCTTTTTGGATGATTATGCATTGTCTCCACATTGTATGCTTCCA
AGATTCTGGTGGGAATACTGCTGATAGCCTAACGTTCATGATCAAAATTTAACTGTTCTAACCCCTACTT
GACAGCAATATATAAACAGAAGGAAGCTGCCCTGTCTTAAACCTTTTTTTTTATCATCATTATTAGCTTA
CTTTCATAATTGCGACTGGTTCCAATTGACAAGCTTTTGATTTTAACGACTTTTAACGACAACTTGAGAA
GATCAAAAAACAACTAATTATTCGAAATGGAGCAATGGCCGTTTCTCCTAAGGTTCCCAATTGGATGCTT
CGGTATCTGTTTGGGACTTAGCAGTCAAGCTGTCTTGTGGCTTGCCCTAGCGAAAAGTCCTGCAACAAAC
TTTTTACACATCACACCATTGATTAACTTAGTTGTATGGCTATTTTCACTGGTAGTTTTAGTCTCTGTGT
CCTTCACTTACATACTCAAATGCATCTTCTACTTTGAAGCTGTCAAAAGAGAGTATTTTCATCCTGTTCG
AGTCAACTTCTTCTTCGCTCCTTGGGTGGTTTGCATGTTCCTAGCCATTAGCGTACCTCCCATGTTCTCA
CCAAACCGAAAATACCTCCATCCCGCCATTTGGTGTGTTTTCATGGGTCCTTATTTCTTCCTCGAGCTAA
AGATCTACGGGCAATGGCTTTCGGGAGGGAAGAGGCGACTATGCAAAGTCGCAAACCCATCTTCTCATCT
TTCTGTTGTAGGGAATTTCGTCGGGGCCATCTTAGCTTCAAAAGTTGGATGGGATGAAGTAGCTAAGTTT
CTATGGGCAGTAGGTTTTGCACATTACTTGGTTGTGTTTGTAACACTTTATCAGAGACTTCCCACCAGTG
AAGCTCTTCCTAAAGAGCTTCATCCTGTTTACTCTATGTTCATTGCTGCCCCATCAGCAGCAAGTATTGC
TTGGAACACGATATATGGCCAATTCGACGGATGTTCAAGAACTTGCTTCTTCATTGCACTCTTCCTATAC
ATATCCCTAGTTGCTCGGATCAATTTCTTCACTGGATTTAAGTTCTCAGTGGCGTGGTGGTCATATACTT
TTCCTATGACAACAGCATCCGTAGCAACAATAAAGTATGCAGAGGCAGTACCTGGTTACCCGAGCCGGGC
TCTAGCACTCACTCTTTCCTTCATTTCCACAGCGATGGTCTGCGTTTTGTTTGTCTCCACGCTTCTCCAC
GCCTTTGTCTGGCAAACGTTGTTCCCAAACGATCTTGCAATTGCCATTACAAAGAGGAAACTTACCAGGG
AGAAGAAGCCTTTTAAAAGAGCTTATGACTTGAAGCGCTGGACCAAGCAGGCTCTGGCGAAGAAAATATC
TGCAGAAAAAGATTTTGAAGCAGAGGAAGAGTCGCATCACGTCGAGGGTTCGGAGAACCTGTACTTCCAA
TCTGGTTCGATGGTGAGCAAGGGCGAGGAGCTGTTCACCGGGGTGGTGCCCATCCTGGTCGAGCTGGACG
GCGACGTAAACGGCCACAAGTTCAGCGTGTCCGGCGAGGGCGAGGGCGATGCCACCTACGGCAAGCTGAC
CCTGAAGTTCATCTGCACCACCGGCAAGCTGCCCGTGCCCTGGCCCACCCTCGTGACCACCCTGACCTAC
GGCGTGCAGTGCTTCAGCCGCTACCCCGACCACATGAAGCAGCACGACTTCTTCAAGTCCGCCATGCCCG
AAGGCTACGTCCAGGAGCGCACCATCTTCTTCAAGGACGACGGCAACTACAAGACCCGCGCCGAGGTGAA
GTTCGAGGGCGACACCCTGGTGAACCGCATCGAGCTGAAGGGCATCGACTTCAAGGAGGACGGCAACATC
CTGGGGCACAAGCTGGAGTACAACTACAACAGCCACAACGTCTATATCATGGCCGACAAGCAGAAGAACG
GCATCAAGGTGAACTTCAAGATCCGCCACAACATCGAGGACGGCAGCGTGCAGCTCGCCGACCACTACCA
GCAGAACACCCCCATCGGCGACGGCCCCGTGCTGCTGCCCGACAACCACTACCTGAGCACCCAGTCCGCC
CTGAGCAAAGACCCCAACGAGAAGCGCGATCACATGGTCCTGCTGGAGTTCGTGACCGCCGCCGGGATCA
CTCTCGGCATGGACGAGCTGTACAAGTCGTCGCATCATCATCATCATCATCATCATTAAGTCGACCATCA
TCATCATCATCATTGAGTTTGTAGCCTTAGACATGACTGTTCCTCAGTTCAAGTTGGGCACTTACGAGAA
GACCGGTCTTGCTAGATTCTAATCAAGAGGATGTCAGAATGCCATTTGCCTGAGAGATGCAGGCTTCATT
TTTGATACTTTTTTATTTGTAACCTATATAGTATAGGATTTTTTTTGTCATTTTGTTTCTTCTCGTACGA
GCTTGCTCCTGATCAGCCTATCTCGCAGCTGATGAATATCTTGTGGTAGGGGTTTGGGAAAATCATTCGA
GTTTGATGTTTTTCTTGGTATTTCCCACTCCTCTTCAGAGTACAGAAGATTAAGTGAGACCTTCGTTTGT
GCGGATCCCCCACACACCATAGCTTCAAAATGTTTCTACTCCTTTTTTACTCTTCCAGATTTTCTCGGAC
TCCGCGCATCGCCGTACCACTTCAAAACACCCAAGCACAGCATACTAAATTTCCCCTCTTTCTTCCTCTA
GGGTGTCGTTAATTACCCGTACTAAAGGTTTGGAAAAGAAAAAAGAGACCGCCTCGTTTCTTTTTCTTCG
TCGAAAAAGGCAATAAAAATTTTTATCACGTTTCTTTTTCTTGAAAATTTTTTTTTTTGATTTTTTTCTC
TTTCGATGACCTCCCATTGATATTTAAGTTAATAAACGGTCTTCAATTTCTCAAGTTTCAGTTTCATTTT
TCTTGTTCTATTACAACTTTTTTTACTTCTTGCTCATTAGAAAGAAAGCATAGCAATCTAATCTAAGGGC
GGTGTTGACAATTAATCATCGGCATAGTATATCGGCATAGTATAATACGACAAGGTGAGGAACTAAACCA
TGGCCAAGTTGACCAGTGCCGTTCCGGTGCTCACCGCGCGCGACGTCGCCGGAGCGGTCGAGTTCTGGAC
CGACCGGCTCGGGTTCTCCCGGGACTTCGTGGAGGACGACTTCGCCGGTGTGGTCCGGGACGACGTGACC
CTGTTCATCAGCGCGGTCCAGGACCAGGTGGTGCCGGACAACACCCTGGCCTGGGTGTGGGTGCGCGGCC
TGGACGAGCTGTACGCCGAGTGGTCGGAGGTCGTGTCCACGAACTTCCGGGACGCCTCCGGGCCGGCCAT
GACCGAGATCGGCGAGCAGCCGTGGGGGCGGGAGTTCGCCCTGCGCGACCCGGCCGGCAACTGCGTGCAC
TTCGTGGCCGAGGAGCAGGACTGACACGTCCGACGCGGCCCGACGGGTCCGAGGCCTCGGAGATCCGTCC
CCCTTTTCCTTTGTCGATATCATGTAATTAGTTATGTCACGCTTACATTCACGCCCTCCCCCCACATCCG
CTCTAACCGAAAAGGAAGGAGTTAGACAACCTGAAGTCTAGGTCCCTATTTATTTTTTTATAGTTATGTT
AGTATTAAGAACGTTATTTATATTTCAAATTTTTCTTTTTTTTCTGTACAGACGCGTGTACGCATGTAAC
ATTATACTGAAAACCTTGCTTGAGAAGGTTTTGGGACGCTCGAAGGCTTTAATTTGCAAGCTGGAGACCA
ACATGTGAGCAAAAGGCCAGCAAAAGGCCAGGAACCGTAAAAAGGCCGCGTTGCTGGCGTTTTTCCATAG
GCTCCGCCCCCCTGACGAGCATCACAAAAATCGACGCTCAAGTCAGAGGTGGCGAAACCCGACAGGACTA
TAAAGATACCAGGCGTTTCCCCCTGGAAGCTCCCTCGTGCGCTCTCCTGTTCCGACCCTGCCGCTTACCG
GATACCTGTCCGCCTTTCTCCCTTCGGGAAGCGTGGCGCTTTCTCATAGCTCACGCTGTAGGTATCTCAG
TTCGGTGTAGGTCGTTCGCTCCAAGCTGGGCTGTGTGCACGAACCCCCCGTTCAGCCCGACCGCTGCGCC
TTATCCGGTAACTATCGTCTTGAGTCCAACCCGGTAAGACACGACTTATCGCCACTGGCAGCAGCCACTG
GTAACAGGATTAGCAGAGCGAGGTATGTAGGCGGTGCTACAGAGTTCTTGAAGTGGTGGCCTAACTACGG
CTACACTAGAAGAACAGTATTTGGTATCTGCGCTCTGCTGAAGCCAGTTACCTTCGGAAAAAGAGTTGGT
AGCTCTTGATCCGGCAAACAAACCACCGCTGGTAGCGGTGGTTTTTTTGTTTGCAAGCAGCAGATTACGC
GCAGAAAAAAAGGATCTCAAGAAGATCCTTTGATCTTTTCTACGGGGTCTGACGCTCAGTGGAACGAAAA
CTCACGTTAAGGGATTTTGGTCATGAGATCA
